>Addgene plasmid #22777 | Lenti-LucOS | addgene full sequence | sequence record 419746 | Addgene NGS Result
GTCGACGGATCGGGAGATCTCCCGATCCCCTATGGTGCACTCTCAGTACAATCTGCTCTGATGCCGCATA
GTTAAGCCAGTATCTGCTCCCTGCTTGTGTGTTGGAGGTCGCTGAGTAGTGCGCGAGCAAAATTTAAGCT
ACAACAAGGCAAGGCTTGACCGACAATTGCATGAAGAATCTGCTTAGGGTTAGGCGTTTTGCGCTGCTTC
GCGATGTACGGGCCAGATATACGCGTTGACATTGATTATTGACTAGTTATTAATAGTAATCAATTACGGG
GTCATTAGTTCATAGCCCATATATGGAGTTCCGCGTTACATAACTTACGGTAAATGGCCCGCCTGGCTGA
CCGCCCAACGACCCCCGCCCATTGACGTCAATAATGACGTATGTTCCCATAGTAACGCCAATAGGGACTT
TCCATTGACGTCAATGGGTGGAGTATTTACGGTAAACTGCCCACTTGGCAGTACATCAAGTGTATCATAT
GCCAAGTACGCCCCCTATTGACGTCAATGACGGTAAATGGCCCGCCTGGCATTATGCCCAGTACATGACC
TTATGGGACTTTCCTACTTGGCAGTACATCTACGTATTAGTCATCGCTATTACCATGGTGATGCGGTTTT
GGCAGTACATCAATGGGCGTGGATAGCGGTTTGACTCACGGGGATTTCCAAGTCTCCACCCCATTGACGT
CAATGGGAGTTTGTTTTGGCACCAAAATCAACGGGACTTTCCAAAATGTCGTAACAACTCCGCCCCATTG
ACGCAAATGGGCGGTAGGCGTGTACGGTGGGAGGTCTATATAAGCAGCGCGTTTTGCCTGTACTGGGTCT
CTCTGGTTAGACCAGATCTGAGCCTGGGAGCTCTCTGGCTAACTAGGGAACCCACTGCTTAAGCCTCAAT
AAAGCTTGCCTTGAGTGCTTCAAGTAGTGTGTGCCCGTCTGTTGTGTGACTCTGGTAACTAGAGATCCCT
CAGACCCTTTTAGTCAGTGTGGAAAATCTCTAGCAGTGGCGCCCGAACAGGGACTTGAAAGCGAAAGGGA
AACCAGAGGAGCTCTCTCGACGCAGGACTCGGCTTGCTGAAGCGCGCACGGCAAGAGGCGAGGGGCGGCG
ACTGGTGAGTACGCCAAAAATTTTGACTAGCGGAGGCTAGAAGGAGAGAGATGGGTGCGAGAGCGTCAGT
ATTAAGCGGGGGAGAATTAGATCGCGATGGGAAAAAATTCGGTTAAGGCCAGGGGGAAAGAAAAAATATA
AATTAAAACATATAGTATGGGCAAGCAGGGAGCTAGAACGATTCGCAGTTAATCCTGGCCTGTTAGAAAC
ATCAGAAGGCTGTAGACAAATACTGGGACAGCTACAACCATCCCTTCAGACAGGATCAGAAGAACTTAGA
TCATTATATAATACAGTAGCAACCCTCTATTGTGTGCATCAAAGGATAGAGATAAAAGACACCAAGGAAG
CTTTAGACAAGATAGAGGAAGAGCAAAACAAAAGTAAGACCACCGCACAGCAAGCGGCCGGCCGCTGATC
TTCAGACCTGGAGGAGGAGATATGAGGGACAATTGGAGAAGTGAATTATATAAATATAAAGTAGTAAAAA
TTGAACCATTAGGAGTAGCACCCACCAAGGCAAAGAGAAGAGTGGTGCAGAGAGAAAAAAGAGCAGTGGG
AATAGGAGCTTTGTTCCTTGGGTTCTTGGGAGCAGCAGGAAGCACTATGGGCGCAGCGTCAATGACGCTG
ACGGTACAGGCCAGACAATTATTGTCTGGTATAGTGCAGCAGCAGAACAATTTGCTGAGGGCTATTGAGG
CGCAACAGCATCTGTTGCAACTCACAGTCTGGGGCATCAAGCAGCTCCAGGCAAGAATCCTGGCTGTGGA
AAGATACCTAAAGGATCAACAGCTCCTGGGGATTTGGGGTTGCTCTGGAAAACTCATTTGCACCACTGCT
GTGCCTTGGAATGCTAGTTGGAGTAATAAATCTCTGGAACAGATTTGGAATCACACGACCTGGATGGAGT
GGGACAGAGAAATTAACAATTACACAAGCTTAATACACTCCTTAATTGAAGAATCGCAAAACCAGCAAGA
AAAGAATGAACAAGAATTATTGGAATTAGATAAATGGGCAAGTTTGTGGAATTGGTTTAACATAACAAAT
TGGCTGTGGTATATAAAATTATTCATAATGATAGTAGGAGGCTTGGTAGGTTTAAGAATAGTTTTTGCTG
TACTTTCTATAGTGAATAGAGTTAGGCAGGGATATTCACCATTATCGTTTCAGACCCACCTCCCAACCCC
GAGGGGACCCGACAGGCCCGAAGGAATAGAAGAAGAAGGTGGAGAGAGAGACAGAGACAGATCCATTCGA
TTAGTGAACGGATCGGCACTGCGTGCGCCAATTCTGCAGACAAATGGCAGTATTCATCCACAATTTTAAA
AGAAAAGGGGGGATTGGGGGGTACAGTGCAGGGGAAAGAATAGTAGACATAATAGCAACAGACATACAAA
CTAAAGAATTACAAAAACAAATTACAAAAATTCAAAATTTTCGGGTTTATTACAGGGACAGCAGAGATCC
AGTTTGGTTAGTACCGGGCCCGCTCTAGACGGTTGATCTGGCCTCCGCGCCGGGTTTTGGCGCCTCCCGC
GGGCGCCCCCCTCCTCACGGCGAGCGCTGCCACGTCAGACGAAGGGCGCAGCGAGCGTCCTGATCCTTCC
GCCCGGACGCTCAGGACAGCGGCCCGCTGCTCATAAGACTCGGCCTTAGAACCCCAGTATCAGCAGAAGG
ACATTTTAGGACGGGACTTGGGTGACTCTAGGGCACTGGTTTTCTTTCCAGAGAGCGGAACAGGCGAGGA
AAAGTAGTCCCTTCTCGGCGATTCTGCGGAGGGATCTCCGTGGGGCGGTGAACGCCGATGATTATATAAG
GACGCGCCGGGTGTGGCACAGCTAGTTCCGTCGCAGCCGGGATTTGGGTCGCGGTTCTTGTTTGTGGATC
GCTGTGATCGTCACTTGGTGAGTAGCGGGCTGCTGGGCTGGCCGGGGCTTTCGTGGCCGCCGGGCCGCTC
GGTGGGACGGAAGCGTGTGGAGAGACCGCCAAGGGCTGTAGTCTGGGTCCGCGAGCAAGGTTGCCCTGAA
CTGGGGGTTGGGGGGAGCGCAGCAAAATGGCGGCTGTTCCCGAGTCTTGAATGGAAGACGCTTGTGAGGC
GGGCTGTGAGGTCGTTGAAACAAGGTGGGGGGCATGGTGGGCGGCAAGAACCCAAGGTCTTGAGGCCTTC
GCTAATGCGGGAAAGCTCTTATTCGGGTGAGATGGGCTGGGGCACCATCTGGGGACCCTGACGTGAAGTT
TGTCACTGACTGGAGAACTCGGTTTGTCGTCTGTTGCGGGGGCGGCAGTTATGGCGGTGCCGTTGGGCAG
TGCACCCGTACCTTTGGGAGCGCGCGCCCTCGTCGTGTCGTGACGTCACCCGTTCTGTTGGCTTATAATG
CAGGGTGGGGCCACCTGCCGGTAGGTGTGCGGTAGGCTTTTCTCCGTCGCAGGACGCAGGGTTCGGGCCT
AGGGTAGGCTCTCCTGAATCGACAGGCGCCGGACCTCTGGTGAGGGGAGGGATAAGTGAGGCGTCAGTTT
CTTTGGTCGGTTTTATGTACCTATCTTCTTAAGTAGCTGAAGCTCCGGTTTTGAACTATGCGCTCGGGGT
TGGCGAGTGTGTTTTGTGAAGTTTTTTAGGCACCTTTTGAAATGTAATCATTTGGGTCAATATGTAATTT
TCAGTGTTAGACTAGTAAATTGTCCGCTAAATTCTGGCCGTTTTTGGCTTTTTTGTTAGACGAAGCTAAC
GCGCTAGCAAAGAATTCATGGAAGACGCCAAAAACATAAAGAAAGGCCCGGCGCCATTCTATCCGCTGGA
AGATGGAACCGCTGGAGAGCAACTGCATAAGGCTATGAAGAGATACGCCCTGGTTCCTGGAACAATTGCT
TTTACAGATGCACATATCGAGGTGGACATCACTTACGCTGAGTACTTCGAAATGTCCGTTCGGTTGGCAG
AAGCTATGAAACGATATGGGCTGAATACAAATCACAGAATCGTCGTATGCAGTGAAAACTCTCTTCAATT
CTTTATGCCGGTGTTGGGCGCGTTATTTATCGGAGTTGCAGTTGCGCCCGCGAACGACATTTATAATGAA
CGTGAATTGCTCAACAGTATGGGCATTTCGCAGCCTACCGTGGTGTTCGTTTCCAAAAAGGGGTTGCAAA
AAATTTTGAACGTGCAAAAAAAGCTCCCAATCATCCAAAAAATTATTATCATGGATTCTAAAACGGATTA
CCAGGGATTTCAGTCGATGTACACGTTCGTCACATCTCATCTACCTCCCGGTTTTAATGAATACGATTTT
GTGCCAGAGTCCTTCGATAGGGACAAGACAATTGCACTGATCATGAACTCCTCTGGATCTACTGGTCTGC
CTAAAGGTGTCGCTCTGCCTCATAGAACTGCCTGCGTGAGATTCTCGCATGCCAGAGATCCTATTTTTGG
CAATCAAATCATTCCGGATACTGCGATTTTAAGTGTTGTTCCATTCCATCACGGTTTTGGAATGTTTACT
ACACTCGGATATTTGATATGTGGATTTCGAGTCGTCTTAATGTATAGATTTGAAGAAGAGCTGTTTCTGA
GGAGCCTTCAGGATTACAAGATTCAAAGTGCGCTGCTGGTGCCAACCCTATTCTCCTTCTTCGCCAAAAG
CACTCTGATTGACAAATACGATTTATCTAATTTACACGAAATTGCTTCTGGTGGCGCTCCCCTCTCTAAG
GAAGTCGGGGAAGCGGTTGCCAAGAGGTTCCATCTGCCAGGTATCAGGCAAGGATATGGGCTCACTGAGA
CTACATCAGCTATTCTGATTACACCCGAGGGGGATGATAAACCGGGCGCGGTCGGTAAAGTTGTTCCATT
TTTTGAAGCGAAGGTTGTGGATCTGGATACCGGGAAAACGCTGGGCGTTAATCAAAGAGGCGAACTGTGT
GTGAGAGGTCCTATGATTATGTCCGGTTATGTAAACAATCCGGAAGCGACCAACGCCTTGATTGACAAGG
ATGGATGGCTACATTCTGGAGACATAGCTTACTGGGACGAAGACGAACACTTCTTCATCGTTGACCGCCT
GAAGTCTCTGATTAAGTACAAAGGCTATCAGGTGGCTCCCGCTGAATTGGAATCCATCTTGCTCCAACAC
CCCAACATCTTCGACGCAGGTGTCGCAGGTCTTCCCGACGATGACGCCGGTGAACTTCCCGCCGCCGTTG
TTGTTTTGGAGCACGGAAAGACGATGACGGAAAAAGAGATCGTGGATTACGTCGCCAGTCAAGTAACAAC
CGCGAAAAAGTTGCGCGGAGGAGTTGTGTTTGTGGACGAAGTACCGAAAGGTCTTACCGGAAAACTCGAC
GCAAGAAAAATCAGAGAGATCCTCATAAAGGCCAAGAAGGGCGGAAAGATCGCCGTGGAGCAGCTCGAGA
GTATAATCAACTTTGAAAAACTGACTGAATGGACCAGTTCTAATGTTATGGAAGAGAGGAAGATCAAAGT
GTACTTACCTCGCATGAAGATGGAGGAAAAATACAACCTCACATCTGTCTTAATGGCTATGGGCATTACT
GACGTGTTTAGCTCTTCAGCCAATCTGTCTGGCATCTCCTCAGCAGAGAGCCTGAAGATATCTCAAGCTG
TCCATGCAGCACATGCAGAAATCAATGAAGCAGGCAGAGAGGTGGTAGGGTCAGCAGAGGCTGGAGTGGA
TGCTGCAAGCGTCTCTGAAGAATTTAGGGCTGACCATCCATTCCTCTTCTGTATCAAACACATCGCAACC
AACGCCGTTCTCTTCTTTGGCAGATGTGTTGGATCCGAGCAGCTGGAGTCCATCTACAGGTACTACGGCC
TGCTGCTGAAGGAAAGATCCGAACAAAAGCTTATTTCTGAAGAGGACTTGTAAGGGCCGCATTCTACCGG
GTAGGGGAGGCGCTTTTCCCAAGGCAGTCTGGAGCATGCGCTTTAGCAGCCCCGCTGGGCACTTGGCGCT
ACACAAGTGGCCTCTGGCCTCGCACACATTCCACATCCACCGGTAGGCGCCAACCGGCTCCGTTCTTTGG
TGGCCCCTTCGCGCCACCTTCTACTCCTCCCCTAGTCAGGAAGTTCCCCCCCGCCCCGCAGCTCGCGTCG
TGCAGGACGTGACAAATGGAAGTAGCACGTCTCACTAGTCTCGTGCAGATGGACAGCACCGCTGAGCAAT
GGAAGCGGGTAGGCCTTTGGGGCAGCGGCCAATAGCAGCTTTGCTCCTTCGCTTTCTGGGCTCAGAGGCT
GGGAAGGGGTGGGTCCGGGGGCGGGCTCAGGGGCGGGCTCAGGGGCGGGGCGGGCGCCCGAAGGTCCTCC
GGAGGCCCGGCATTCTGCACGCTTCAAAAGCGCACGTCTGCCGCGCTGTTCTCCTCTTCCTCATCTCCGG
GACCCGGGATGCCCAAGAAGAAGAGGAAGGTGTCCAATTTACTGACCGTACACCAAAATTTGCCTGCATT
ACCGGTCGATGCAACGAGTGATGAGGTTCGCAAGAACCTGATGGACATGTTCAGGGATCGCCAGGCGTTT
TCTGAGCATACCTGGAAAATGCTTCTGTCCGTTTGCCGGTCGTGGGCGGCATGGTGCAAGTTGAATAACC
GGAAATGGTTTCCCGCAGAACCTGAAGATGTTCGCGATTATCTTCTATATCTTCAGGCGCGCGGTCTGGC
AGTAAAAACTATCCAGCAACATTTGGGCCAGCTAAACATGCTTCATCGTCGGTCCGGGCTGCCACGACCA
AGTGACAGCAATGCTGTTTCACTGGTTATGCGGCGGATCCGAAAAGAAAACGTTGATGCCGGTGAACGTG
CAAAACAGGCTCTAGCGTTCGAACGCACTGATTTCGACCAGGTTCGTTCACTCATGGAAAATAGCGATCG
CTGCCAGGATATACGTAATCTGGCATTTCTGGGGATTGCTTATAACACCCTGTTACGTATAGCCGAAATT
GCCAGGATCAGGGTTAAAGATATCTCACGTACTGACGGTGGGAGAATGTTAATCCATATTGGCAGAACGA
AAACGCTGGTTAGCACCGCAGGTGTAGAGAAGGCACTTAGCCTGGGGGTAACTAAACTGGTCGAGCGATG
GATTTCCGTCTCTGGTGTAGCTGATGATCCGAATAACTACCTGTTTTGCCGGGTCAGAAAAAATGGTGTT
GCCGCGCCATCTGCCACCAGCCAGCTATCAACTCGCGCCCTGGAAGGGATTTTTGAAGCAACTCATCGAT
TGATTTACGGCGCTAAGGATGACTCTGGTCAGAGATACCTGGCCTGGTCTGGACACAGTGCCCGTGTCGG
AGCCGCGCGAGATATGGCCCGCGCTGGAGTTTCAATACCGGAGATCATGCAAGCTGGTGGCTGGACCAAT
GTAAATATTGTCATGAACTATATCCGTAACCTGGATAGTGAAACAGGGGCAATGGTGCGCCTGCTGGAAG
ATGGCGATTAGCCATGTTTAAGGGTTCCGGTTCCACTAGGTACAATTCGATATCAAGCTTATCGATAATC
AACCTCTGGATTACAAAATTTGTGAAAGATTGACTGGTATTCTTAACTATGTTGCTCCTTTTACGCTATG
TGGATACGCTGCTTTAATGCCTTTGTATCATGCTATTGCTTCCCGTATGGCTTTCATTTTCTCCTCCTTG
TATAAATCCTGGTTGCTGTCTCTTTATGAGGAGTTGTGGCCCGTTGTCAGGCAACGTGGCGTGGTGTGCA
CTGTGTTTGCTGACGCAACCCCCACTGGTTGGGGCATTGCCACCACCTGTCAGCTCCTTTCCGGGACTTT
CGCTTTCCCCCTCCCTATTGCCACGGCGGAACTCATCGCCGCCTGCCTTGCCCGCTGCTGGACAGGGGCT
CGGCTGTTGGGCACTGACAATTCCGTGGTGTTGTCGGGGAAATCATCGTCCTTTCCTTGGCTGCTCGCCT
GTGTTGCCACCTGGATTCTGCGCGGGACGTCCTTCTGCTACGTCCCTTCGGCCCTCAATCCAGCGGACCT
TCCTTCCCGCGGCCTGCTGCCGGCTCTGCGGCCTCTTCCGCGTCTTCGCCTTCGCCCTCAGACGAGTCGG
ATCTCCCTTTGGGCCGCCTCCCCGCATCGATACCGTCGACCTCGATCGAGACCTAGAAAAACATGGAGCA
ATCACAAGTAGCAATACAGCAGCTACCAATGCTGATTGTGCCTGGCTAGAAGCACAAGAGGAGGAGGAGG
TGGGTTTTCCAGTCACACCTCAGGTACCTTTAAGACCAATGACTTACAAGGCAGCTGTAGATCTTAGCCA
CTTTTTAAAAGAAAAGGGGGGACTGGAAGGGCTAATTCACTCCCAACGAAGACAAGATATCCTTGATCTG
TGGATCTACCACACACAAGGCTACTTCCCTGATTGGCAGAACTACACACCAGGGCCAGGGATCAGATATC
CACTGACCTTTGGATGGTGCTACAAGCTAGTACCAGTTGAGCAAGAGAAGGTAGAAGAAGCCAATGAAGG
AGAGAACACCCGCTTGTTACACCCTGTGAGCCTGCATGGGATGGATGACCCGGAGAGAGAAGTATTAGAG
TGGAGGTTTGACAGCCGCCTAGCATTTCATCACATGGCCCGAGAGCTGCATCCGGACTGTACTGGGTCTC
TCTGGTTAGACCAGATCTGAGCCTGGGAGCTCTCTGGCTAACTAGGGAACCCACTGCTTAAGCCTCAATA
AAGCTTGCCTTGAGTGCTTCAAGTAGTGTGTGCCCGTCTGTTGTGTGACTCTGGTAACTAGAGATCCCTC
AGACCCTTTTAGTCAGTGTGGAAAATCTCTAGCAGCATGTGAGCAAAAGGCCAGCAAAAGGCCAGGAACC
GTAAAAAGGCCGCGTTGCTGGCGTTTTTCCATAGGCTCCGCCCCCCTGACGAGCATCACAAAAATCGACG
CTCAAGTCAGAGGTGGCGAAACCCGACAGGACTATAAAGATACCAGGCGTTTCCCCCTGGAAGCTCCCTC
GTGCGCTCTCCTGTTCCGACCCTGCCGCTTACCGGATACCTGTCCGCCTTTCTCCCTTCGGGAAGCGTGG
CGCTTTCTCATAGCTCACGCTGTAGGTATCTCAGTTCGGTGTAGGTCGTTCGCTCCAAGCTGGGCTGTGT
GCACGAACCCCCCGTTCAGCCCGACCGCTGCGCCTTATCCGGTAACTATCGTCTTGAGTCCAACCCGGTA
AGACACGACTTATCGCCACTGGCAGCAGCCACTGGTAACAGGATTAGCAGAGCGAGGTATGTAGGCGGTG
CTACAGAGTTCTTGAAGTGGTGGCCTAACTACGGCTACACTAGAAGAACAGTATTTGGTATCTGCGCTCT
GCTGAAGCCAGTTACCTTCGGAAAAAGAGTTGGTAGCTCTTGATCCGGCAAACAAACCACCGCTGGTAGC
GGTGGTTTTTTTGTTTGCAAGCAGCAGATTACGCGCAGAAAAAAAGGATCTCAAGAAGATCCTTTGATCT
TTTCTACGGGGTCTGACGCTCAGTGGAACGAAAACTCACGTTAAGGGATTTTGGTCATGAGATTATCAAA
AAGGATCTTCACCTAGATCCTTTTAAATTAAAAATGAAGTTTTAAATCAATCTAAAGTATATATGAGTAA
ACTTGGTCTGACAGTTACCAATGCTTAATCAGTGAGGCACCTATCTCAGCGATCTGTCTATTTCGTTCAT
CCATAGTTGCCTGACTCCCCGTCGTGTAGATAACTACGATACGGGAGGGCTTACCATCTGGCCCCAGTGC
TGCAATGATACCGCGAGACCCACGCTCACCGGCTCCAGATTTATCAGCAATAAACCAGCCAGCCGGAAGG
GCCGAGCGCAGAAGTGGTCCTGCAACTTTATCCGCCTCCATCCAGTCTATTAATTGTTGCCGGGAAGCTA
GAGTAAGTAGTTCGCCAGTTAATAGTTTGCGCAACGTTGTTGCCATTGCTACAGGCATCGTGGTGTCACG
CTCGTCGTTTGGTATGGCTTCATTCAGCTCCGGTTCCCAACGATCAAGGCGAGTTACATGATCCCCCATG
TTGTGCAAAAAAGCGGTTAGCTCCTTCGGTCCTCCGATCGTTGTCAGAAGTAAGTTGGCCGCAGTGTTAT
CACTCATGGTTATGGCAGCACTGCATAATTCTCTTACTGTCATGCCATCCGTAAGATGCTTTTCTGTGAC
TGGTGAGTACTCAACCAAGTCATTCTGAGAATAGTGTATGCGGCGACCGAGTTGCTCTTGCCCGGCGTCA
ATACGGGATAATACCGCGCCACATAGCAGAACTTTAAAAGTGCTCATCATTGGAAAACGTTCTTCGGGGC
GAAAACTCTCAAGGATCTTACCGCTGTTGAGATCCAGTTCGATGTAACCCACTCGTGCACCCAACTGATC
TTCAGCATCTTTTACTTTCACCAGCGTTTCTGGGTGAGCAAAAACAGGAAGGCAAAATGCCGCAAAAAAG
GGAATAAGGGCGACACGGAAATGTTGAATACTCATACTCTTCCTTTTTCAATATTATTGAAGCATTTATC
AGGGTTATTGTCTCATGAGCGGATACATATTTGAATGTATTTAGAAAAATAAACAAATAGGGGTTCCGCG
CACATTTCCCCGAAAAGTGCCACCTGAC
Features (pLannotate 1.2.2; 24 found; start..end, strand, type, name):
     31..83      -  misc_feature   bom (fragment): basis of mobility region from pBR322
    238..617     +  enhancer       CMV enhancer: human cytomegalovirus immediate early enhancer
    618..817     +  promoter       CMV promoter: human cytomegalovirus (CMV) immediate early promoter
    835..1015    +  LTR            5' LTR (truncated): truncated 5' long terminal repeat (LTR) from HIV-1
   1062..1187    +  misc_feature   HIV-1 Ψ: packaging signal of human immunodeficiency virus type 1
   1171..1509    +  CDS            HIV-1 gag (fragment): gag protein from human immunodeficiency virus 1; gag
   1684..1917    +  misc_feature   RRE: The Rev response element (RRE) of HIV-1 allows for Rev-dependent mRNA export from the nucleus to the cytoplasm.
   2294..2394    +  CDS            Rev (fragment): human immunodeficiency virus 1 (HIV-1) Rev protein; rev; enhances nuclear export of unspliced and incompletely spliced viral mRNAs
   2444..2561    +  misc_feature   cPPT/CTS: central polypurine tract and central termination sequence of HIV-1
   2630..3841    +  promoter       UbC promoter: human ubiquitin C promoter
   3868..5517    +  CDS            luciferase: firefly luciferase; luc+; enhanced luc+ version of the luciferase gene
   5518..5910    +  CDS            ovalbumin (fragment): chicken ovalbumin
   5530..5553    +  CDS            OVA peptide: antigenic CD8+ T cell epitope from chicken ovalbumin
   5974..6000    +  CDS            Myc (fragment): Myc (human c-Myc proto-oncogene) epitope tag
   6019..6511    +  promoter       PGK promoter: mouse phosphoglycerate kinase 1 promoter
   6541..7571    +  CDS            Cre (fragment): site-specific recombinase Cre is a site-specific recombinase from bacteriophage P1. Recombination occurs at loxP sequences.
   7604..7627    +  misc_feature   MCS (fragment): pBluescript multiple cloning site
   7627..8215    +  misc_feature   WPRE: woodchuck hepatitis virus posttranscriptional regulatory element
   8216..8235    +  misc_feature   MCS (fragment): pBluescript multiple cloning site
   8237..8737    +  CDS            nef (fragment): NEF_HV1LA - Experimental evidence at protein level: Swiss-Prot protein existence level 1. Extracellular Nef protein targets CD4(+) T-lymphocytes for apoptosis by interacting with CXCR4 surface receptors. From Human immunodeficiency virus type 1 group M subtype B (isolate Lai) (HIV-1).
   8744..8924    +  LTR            5' LTR (truncated): truncated 5' long terminal repeat (LTR) from HIV-1
   8986..9574    -  rep_origin     ori: high-copy-number ColE1/pMB1/pBR322/pUC origin of replication
   9745..10605   -  CDS            AmpR: β-lactamase; bla; confers resistance to ampicillin, carbenicillin, and related antibiotics
  10606..10710   -  promoter       AmpR promoter: bla
