[The description below was written by a language model from this plasmid's Addgene catalogue record and pLannotate feature annotations shown in this document.]
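Description:
Lenti-LucOS is an HIV-1-based lentiviral transfer plasmid of about 10.7 kb, built on the Luc.Cre (UbC.Luciferase.PGK.Cre) backbone for mammalian expression and Cre/lox applications. In bacteria it replicates from a high-copy ColE1/pUC-type origin and is selected with ampicillin through the bla gene. The viral portion begins with a CMV enhancer/promoter placed upstream of a truncated 5' LTR, which drives genomic RNA synthesis in packaging cells. This is followed by the Ψ packaging signal with a gag fragment, the Rev response element for Rev-dependent nuclear export, and the cPPT/CTS. A WPRE sits downstream of the payload to enhance transcript expression. The unit closes with a nef fragment and a second truncated LTR annotation.

Between these viral elements lie two independent expression cassettes. The human ubiquitin C promoter drives firefly luciferase (luc+) fused at its C-terminal end to the OVA-SIY insert. The feature table annotates this region as a chicken ovalbumin fragment containing the known CD8+ T cell epitope, followed by a short match to a Myc tag fragment. The SIY portion named in the catalogue is not separately annotated. Downstream, the mouse PGK promoter drives Cre recombinase. A transduced cell therefore expresses a bioluminescent reporter carrying defined T cell antigens and, at the same time, recombines any loxP-flanked alleles it carries. The record does not spell out an intended use. This design is suited to delivery into mice carrying Cre-dependent conditional alleles, so that recombined cells are marked by luciferase and display model antigens that allow antigen-specific T cell responses to be followed.
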