Addgene plasmid #22777: Lenti-LucOS
Depositing lab: Tyler Jacks. Depositing organization: Massachusetts Institute of Technology.
Backbone
  Vector backbone: Luc.Cre (aka: UbC.Luciferase.PGK.Cre)
  Backbone manufacturer: Available at Addgene (#20905)
  Vector type: Mammalian Expression, Lentiviral, Cre/Lox
Growth in bacteria
  Bacterial resistance: Ampicillin, 100 μg/mL
  Growth temperature: 37°C
  Growth strain: Stbl3
  Copy number: Unknown
Gene/Insert
  Gene/Insert name: OVA-SIY
  Tag / fusion protein: luciferase (N terminal on backbone)
  Cloning method: Restriction Enzyme
  Sequencing primers: 5′ n/a; 3′ MSCV rev
Terms and licenses: Academic/Nonprofit Terms; Industry Terms: Not Available to Industry
How to cite: Lenti-LucOS was a gift from Tyler Jacks (Addgene plasmid # 22777 ; http://n2t.net/addgene:22777 ; RRID:Addgene_22777)
