>Addgene plasmid #22777 | Lenti-LucOS | addgene partial sequence | sequence record 28612 | 22777 with MSCV-rev
AAGCGCCTCCCCTACCCGGTAGAAATGCGGCCCTTACAAGTCCTCTTCAGAAATAAGCTTTTGTTCGGAT
CTTTCCTTCAGCAGCAGGCCGTAGTACCTGTAGATGGACTCCAGCTGCTCGGATCCAACACATCTGCCAA
AGAAGAGAACGGCGTTGGTTGCGATGTGTTTGATACAGAAGAGGAATGGATGGTCAGCCCTAAATTCTTC
AGAGACGCTTGCAGCATCCACTCCAGCCTCTGCTGACCCTACCACCTCTCTGCCTGCTTCATTGATTTCT
GCATGTGCTGCATGGACAGCTTGAGATATCTTCAGGCTCTCTGCTGAGGAGATGCCAGACAGATTGGCTG
AAGAGCTAAACACGTCAGTAATGCCCATAGCCATTAAGACAGATGTGAGGTTGTATTTTTCCTCCATCTT
CATGCGAGGTAAGTACACTTTGATCTTCCTCTCTTCCATAACATTAGAACTGGTCCATTCAGTCAGTTTT
TCAAAGTTGATTATACTCTCGAGCTGCTCCACGGCGATCTTTCCGCCCTTCTTGGCCTTTATGAGGATCT
CTCTGATTTTTCTTGCGTCGAGTTTTCCGGTAAGACCTTTCGGTACTTCGTCCACAAACACAACTCCTCC
GCGCAACTTTTTCGCGGTTGTTACTTGACTGGCGACGTAATCCACGATCTCTTTTTCCGNCATCGTCTTT
CCGTGCTCCAAACAACANCGGCGGCGGGAAGTCNCCGGCGTCATCGTCGGGAAGACTGCGACACCTGCGT
CGAGATGTGGGGNGTGGAGCAAGAGGA
